Addgene plasmid #90032: pEThT-MAHS delta MTP
Purpose: To express His-tagged MAHS in bacteria
Depositing lab: Takekazu Kunieda. Depositing organization: The University of Tokyo. Publication: Novel mitochondria-targeted heat-soluble proteins identified in the anhydrobiotic Tardigrade improve osmotic tolerance of human cells. Tanaka S, Tanaka J, Miwa Y, Horikawa DD, Katayama T, Arakawa K, Toyoda A, Kubo T, Kunieda T. PLoS One. 2015 Feb 12;10(2):e0118272. eCollection 2015. DOI:10.1371/journal.pone.0118272 PubMed 25675104.
Backbone
  Vector backbone: pEThT
  Backbone manufacturer: Modified from pET-22b(+) [Park J-M, et al (2002) Biochem Biophys Res Commun 291, 23-28.]
  Vector type: Bacterial Expression
Growth in bacteria
  Bacterial resistance: Ampicillin, 100 μg/mL
  Growth temperature: 37°C
  Growth strain: DH5alpha
  Copy number: High Copy
Gene/Insert
  Gene/Insert name: MAHS (alt name: LC002822)
  Species: Ramazzottius varieornatus
  Mutation: Deletion of mitochondria targeting peptide
  Promoter: T7
  Tag / fusion protein: His (N terminal on insert)
  Cloning method: Gibson Cloning
  Sequencing primers: 5′ T7
Terms and licenses: Academic/Nonprofit Terms; Industry Terms: Not Available to Industry
Depositor comments: Insert species is Ramazzottius varieornatus
How to cite: pEThT-MAHS delta MTP was a gift from Takekazu Kunieda (Addgene plasmid # 90032 ; http://n2t.net/addgene:90032 ; RRID:Addgene_90032)
