[The description below was written by a language model from this plasmid's Addgene catalogue record and pLannotate feature annotations shown in this document.]
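Description:
pEThT-MAHS delta MTP is a bacterial expression plasmid built on pEThT, a derivative of pET-22b(+), for producing a His-tagged form of MAHS (mitochondrial abundant heat soluble protein) from the anhydrobiotic tardigrade Ramazzottius varieornatus. The insert, introduced by Gibson cloning, lacks the mitochondria targeting peptide, so the recombinant protein corresponds to MAHS without its N-terminal import signal. Transcription is driven by a T7 promoter followed by a lac operator and the T7 gene 10 ribosome binding site, with a 6xHis tag placed directly upstream of the MAHS coding fragment. The plasmid carries its own lacI gene and promoter, so expression stays repressed until induced with IPTG, in a host that supplies T7 RNA polymerase. A T7 terminator closes the expression region.

The feature table also detects a Schistosoma japonicum GST coding sequence, a second His-tag fragment and a short fragment of a T7 gene 10B solubility tag between the MAHS insert and the terminator. The catalogue entry lists only an N-terminal His tag, and the record does not say whether these downstream elements are in frame. They may be untranslated backbone remnants lying beyond the MAHS stop codon, but this cannot be confirmed from the information given.

The plasmid is maintained through a ColE1/pMB1-type origin accompanied by the bom site and rop gene of pBR322. The catalogue lists it as high copy, although rop normally lowers copy number. Selection is by ampicillin via β-lactamase, and an f1 origin is present. The annotated tetracycline resistance fragments are non-functional pBR322 remnants. The stated use is producing His-tagged MAHS in bacteria; the tag would allow metal-affinity purification of this heat-soluble protein, which is linked to tolerance of water-deficient conditions.
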