Features (pLannotate 1.2.2; 21 found; start..end, strand, type, name):
     18..36      +  promoter       T7 promoter: promoter for bacteriophage T7 RNA polymerase
     37..61      +  protein_bind   lac operator: The lac repressor binds to the lac operator to inhibit transcription in E. coli. This inhibition can be relieved by adding lactose or isopropyl-β-D-thiogalactopyranoside (IPTG). lac repressor encoded by lacI
     76..98      +  RBS            RBS: efficient ribosome binding site from bacteriophage T7 gene 10 (Olins and Rangwala, 1989)
    109..126     +  CDS            6xHis: 6xHis affinity tag
    133..621     +  CDS            MAHS (fragment): MAHS_RAMVA - Experimental evidence at transcript level: Swiss-Prot protein existence level 2. Mitochondrial heat soluble protein acting as a molecular shield in water-deficient condition. From Ramazzottius varieornatus (Water bear) (Tardigrade).
    675..1328    +  CDS            GST: glutathione S-transferase from Schistosoma japonicum
   1335..1352    +  CDS            9xHis (fragment): 9xHis affinity tag
   1362..1411    +  CDS            SET1 (fragment): solubility-enhancement tag derived from T7 phage gene 10B
   1419..1466    +  terminator     T7 terminator: transcription terminator for bacteriophage T7 RNA polymerase
   1503..1931    +  rep_origin     f1 ori (sequence partly withheld): f1 bacteriophage origin of replication; arrow indicates direction of (+) strand synthesis
   1984..2088    +  promoter       AmpR promoter: bla
   2089..2949    +  CDS            AmpR: β-lactamase; bla; confers resistance to ampicillin, carbenicillin, and related antibiotics
   3120..3708    +  rep_origin     ori: high-copy-number ColE1/pMB1/pBR322/pUC origin of replication
   3894..4033    -  misc_feature   bom: basis of mobility region from pBR322
   4135..4326    -  CDS            rop: Rop protein, which maintains plasmids at low copy number; rop
   4343..4723    +  CDS            YPB1_ECOLX: Protein predicted: Swiss-Prot protein existence level 4. From Escherichia coli.
   4795..5086    -  CDS            TcR (fragment): tetracycline efflux protein; tet; confers resistance to tetracycline
   5101..5122    -  protein_bind   CAP binding site: CAP binding activates transcription in the presence of cAMP. E. coli catabolite activator protein
   5135..6217    -  CDS            lacI: lac repressor; lacI; The lac repressor binds to the lac operator to inhibit transcription in E. coli. This inhibition can be relieved by adding lactose or isopropyl-β-D-thiogalactopyranoside (IPTG).
   6218..6295    -  promoter       lacI promoter: lacI
   6303..6582    -  CDS            TcR (fragment): tetracycline efflux protein; tet; confers resistance to tetracycline
>Addgene plasmid #90032 | pEThT-MAHS delta MTP | addgene full sequence | sequence record 178997 | Addgene NGS Result
TCTCGATCCCGCGAAATTAATACGACTCACTATAGGGGAATTGTGAGCGGATAACAATTCCCCTCTAGAA
ATAATTTTGTTTAACTTTAAGAAGGAGATATACATATGCACCATCACCATCACCATGGATCCGTGCAACA
ACAGTTCCGAAACGTCACTGGAGTGAATGCCGCTCCTGTTGTAGCCTTTGATAATGGATCAGTTCTATAC
AGTGAAAGAATCCACTCGCAGAGTTCGCAGAAGCAGGCCCCGACTACAGTACCAACAGGATCCGTCAGCA
ATTCCCCTCAACCGGAAGGAAAGGCAAACGAAGCTGCTGAACGCGCAAAACAGTTTATGAATCCTCCAGT
TGCGCCAATGGATCCTGTCGACAAGAATGAATTTGTCGCCATGCCGGAGATGGGTCGTAGTAATGGAAAT
GGAGAAAACAAACAAGCTGCTGATTTCATGAAAAACCAAGGTGACACCGATATGGATTCCCAGTACGCGC
CTGATTCATCGAAGAACACGAAATCGGTTCCCACGAAGGAAATCGTTGCTGAAGATGGTTCGATGAGCAT
TGAGGATATCAAGAAAGCTACGCAGGTTACTCCTGGAGTTGCAGTTAAAAACGAGGGTGTTTAGCTAGTC
CTAGGCTGGTTCCGCGTGGGTCCGAGAACCTGTACTTCCAGGGCTCCCCTATACTAGGTTATTGGAAAAT
TAAGGGCCTTGTGCAACCCACTCGACTTCTTTTGGAATATCTTGAAGAAAAATATGAAGAGCATTTGTAT
GAGCGCGATGAAGGTGATAAATGGCGAAACAAAAAGTTTGAATTGGGTTTGGAGTTTCCCAATCTTCCTT
ATTATATTGATGGTGATGTTAAATTAACACAGTCTATGGCCATCATACGTTATATAGCTGACAAGCACAA
CATGTTGGGTGGTTGTCCAAAAGAGCGTGCAGAGATTTCAATGCTTGAAGGAGCGGTTTTGGATATTAGA
TACGGTGTTTCGAGAATTGCATATAGTAAAGACTTTGAAACTCTCAAAGTTGATTTTCTTAGCAAGCTAC
CTGAAATGCTGAAAATGTTCGAAGATCGTTTATGTCATAAAACATATTTAAATGGTGATCATGTAACCCA
TCCTGACTTCATGTTGTATGACGCTCTTGATGTTGTTTTATACATGGACCCAATGTGCCTGGATGCGTTC
CCAAAATTAGTTTGTTTTAAAAAACGTATTGAAGCTATCCCACAAATTGATAAGTACTTGAAATCCAGCA
AGTATATAGCATGGCCTTTGCAGGGCTGGCAAGCCACGTTTGGTGGTGGCGACCATCCTCCAAAATAACT
CGAGCACCACCACCACCACCACTGAGATCCGGCTGCTAACAAAGCCCGAAAGGAAGCTGAGTTGGCTGCT
GCCACCGCTGAGCAATAACTAGCATAACCCCTTGGGGCCTCTAAACGGGTCTTGAGGGGTTTTTTGCTGA
AAGGAGGAACTATATCCGGATTGGCGAATGGG
[124 nt withheld, positions 1503-1626]
C
[91 nt withheld, positions 1628-1718]
A
[49 nt withheld, positions 1720-1768]
CCTTTGACGTTGGAGTCCACGTTCTTT
[37 nt withheld, positions 1796-1832]
ACCCTATCTCGGTCTATTCTTTTGATTTATAAGGGATTTTGCCGATTTCGGCCTATTGGTTAAAAAATGA
GCTGATTTAACAAAAATTTAACGCGAATTTTAACAAAATATTAACGCTTACAATTTAGGTGGCACTTTTC
GGGGAAATGTGCGCGGAACCCCTATTTGTTTATTTTTCTAAATACATTCAAATATGTATCCGCTCATGAG
ACAATAACCCTGATAAATGCTTCAATAATATTGAAAAAGGAAGAGTATGAGTATTCAACATTTCCGTGTC
GCCCTTATTCCCTTTTTTGCGGCATTTTGCCTTCCTGTTTTTGCTCACCCAGAAACGCTGGTGAAAGTAA
AAGATGCTGAAGATCAGTTGGGTGCACGAGTGGGTTACATCGAACTGGATCTCAACAGCGGTAAGATCCT
TGAGAGTTTTCGCCCCGAAGAACGTTTTCCAATGATGAGCACTTTTAAAGTTCTGCTATGTGGCGCGGTA
TTATCCCGTATTGACGCCGGGCAAGAGCAACTCGGTCGCCGCATACACTATTCTCAGAATGACTTGGTTG
AGTACTCACCAGTCACAGAAAAGCATCTTACGGATGGCATGACAGTAAGAGAATTATGCAGTGCTGCCAT
AACCATGAGTGATAACACTGCGGCCAACTTACTTCTGACAACGATCGGAGGACCGAAGGAGCTAACCGCT
TTTTTGCACAACATGGGGGATCATGTAACTCGCCTTGATCGTTGGGAACCGGAGCTGAATGAAGCCATAC
CAAACGACGAGCGTGACACCACGATGCCTGCAGCAATGGCAACAACGTTGCGCAAACTATTAACTGGCGA
ACTACTTACTCTAGCTTCCCGGCAACAATTAATAGACTGGATGGAGGCGGATAAAGTTGCAGGACCACTT
CTGCGCTCGGCCCTTCCGGCTGGCTGGTTTATTGCTGATAAATCTGGAGCCGGTGAGCGTGGGTCTCGCG
GTATCATTGCAGCACTGGGGCCAGATGGTAAGCCCTCCCGTATCGTAGTTATCTACACGACGGGGAGTCA
GGCAACTATGGATGAACGAAATAGACAGATCGCTGAGATAGGTGCCTCACTGATTAAGCATTGGTAACTG
TCAGACCAAGTTTACTCATATATACTTTAGATTGATTTAAAACTTCATTTTTAATTTAAAAGGATCTAGG
TGAAGATCCTTTTTGATAATCTCATGACCAAAATCCCTTAACGTGAGTTTTCGTTCCACTGAGCGTCAGA
CCCCGTAGAAAAGATCAAAGGATCTTCTTGAGATCCTTTTTTTCTGCGCGTAATCTGCTGCTTGCAAACA
AAAAAACCACCGCTACCAGCGGTGGTTTGTTTGCCGGATCAAGAGCTACCAACTCTTTTTCCGAAGGTAA
CTGGCTTCAGCAGAGCGCAGATACCAAATACTGTCCTTCTAGTGTAGCCGTAGTTAGGCCACCACTTCAA
GAACTCTGTAGCACCGCCTACATACCTCGCTCTGCTAATCCTGTTACCAGTGGCTGCTGCCAGTGGCGAT
AAGTCGTGTCTTACCGGGTTGGACTCAAGACGATAGTTACCGGATAAGGCGCAGCGGTCGGGCTGAACGG
GGGGTTCGTGCACACAGCCCAGCTTGGAGCGAACGACCTACACCGAACTGAGATACCTACAGCGTGAGCT
ATGAGAAAGCGCCACGCTTCCCGAAGGGAGAAAGGCGGACAGGTATCCGGTAAGCGGCAGGGTCGGAACA
GGAGAGCGCACGAGGGAGCTTCCAGGGGGAAACGCCTGGTATCTTTATAGTCCTGTCGGGTTTCGCCACC
TCTGACTTGAGCGTCGATTTTTGTGATGCTCGTCAGGGGGGCGGAGCCTATGGAAAAACGCCAGCAACGC
GGCCTTTTTACGGTTCCTGGCCTTTTGCTGGCCTTTTGCTCACATGTTCTTTCCTGCGTTATCCCCTGAT
TCTGTGGATAACCGTATTACCGCCTTTGAGTGAGCTGATACCGCTCGCCGCAGCCGAACGACCGAGCGCA
GCGAGTCAGTGAGCGAGGAAGCGGAAGAGCGCCTGATGCGGTATTTTCTCCTTACGCATCTGTGCGGTAT
TTCACACCGCAATGGTGCACTCTCAGTACAATCTGCTCTGATGCCGCATAGTTAAGCCAGTATACACTCC
GCTATCGCTACGTGACTGGGTCATGGCTGCGCCCCGACACCCGCCAACACCCGCTGACGCGCCCTGACGG
GCTTGTCTGCTCCCGGCATCCGCTTACAGACAAGCTGTGACCGTCTCCGGGAGCTGCATGTGTCAGAGGT
TTTCACCGTCATCACCGAAACGCGCGAGGCAGCTGCGGTAAAGCTCATCAGCGTGGTCGTGAAGCGATTC
ACAGATGTCTGCCTGTTCATCCGCGTCCAGCTCGTTGAGTTTCTCCAGAAGCGTTAATGTCTGGCTTCTG
ATAAAGCGGGCCATGTTAAGGGCGGTTTTTTCCTGTTTGGTCACTGATGCCTCCGTGTAAGGGGGATTTC
TGTTCATGGGGGTAATGATACCGATGAAACGAGAGAGGATGCTCACGATACGGGTTACTGATGATGAACA
TGCCCGGTTACTGGAACGTTGTGAGGGTAAACAACTGGCGGTATGGATGCGGCGGGACCAGAGAAAAATC
ACTCAGGGTCAATGCCAGCGCTTCGTTAATACAGATGTAGGTGTTCCACAGGGTAGCCAGCAGCATCCTG
CGATGCAGATCCGGAACATAATGGTGCAGGGCGCTGACTTCCGCGTTTCCAGACTTTACGAAACACGGAA
ACCGAAGACCATTCATGTTGTTGCTCAGGTCGCAGACGTTTTGCAGCAGCAGTCGCTTCACGTTCGCTCG
CGTATCGGTGATTCATTCTGCTAACCAGTAAGGCAACCCCGCCAGCCTAGCCGGGTCCTCAACGACAGGA
GCACGATCATGCGCACCCGTGGGGCCGCCATGCCGGCGATAATGGCCTGCTTCTCGCCGAAACGTTTGGT
GGCGGGACCAGTGACGAAGGCTTGAGCGAGGGCGTGCAAGATTCCGAATACCGCAAGCGACAGGCCGATC
ATCGTCGCGCTCCAGCGAAAGCGGTCCTCGCCGAAAATGACCCAGAGCGCTGCCGGCACCTGTCCTACGA
GTTGCATGATAAAGAAGACAGTCATAAGTGCGGCGACGATAGTCATGCCCCGCGCCCACCGGAAGGAGCT
GACTGGGTTGAAGGCTCTCAAGGGCATCGGTCGAGATCCCGGTGCCTAATGAGTGAGCTAACTTACATTA
ATTGCGTTGCGCTCACTGCCCGCTTTCCAGTCGGGAAACCTGTCGTGCCAGCTGCATTAATGAATCGGCC
AACGCGCGGGGAGAGGCGGTTTGCGTATTGGGCGCCAGGGTGGTTTTTCTTTTCACCAGTGAGACGGGCA
ACAGCTGATTGCCCTTCACCGCCTGGCCCTGAGAGAGTTGCAGCAAGCGGTCCACGCTGGTTTGCCCCAG
CAGGCGAAAATCCTGTTTGATGGTGGTTAACGGCGGGATATAACATGAGCTGTCTTCGGTATCGTCGTAT
CCCACTACCGAGATATCCGCACCAACGCGCAGCCCGGACTCGGTAATGGCGCGCATTGCGCCCAGCGCCA
TCTGATCGTTGGCAACCAGCATCGCAGTGGGAACGATGCCCTCATTCAGCATTTGCATGGTTTGTTGAAA
ACCGGACATGGCACTCCAGTCGCCTTCCCGTTCCGCTATCGGCTGAATTTGATTGCGAGTGAGATATTTA
TGCCAGCCAGCCAGACGCAGACGCGCCGAGACAGAACTTAATGGGCCCGCTAACAGCGCGATTTGCTGGT
GACCCAATGCGACCAGATGCTCCACGCCCAGTCGCGTACCGTCTTCATGGGAGAAAATAATACTGTTGAT
GGGTGTCTGGTCAGAGACATCAAGAAATAACGCCGGAACATTAGTGCAGGCAGCTTCCACAGCAATGGCA
TCCTGGTCATCCAGCGGATAGTTAATGATCAGCCCACTGACGCGTTGCGCGAGAAGATTGTGCACCGCCG
CTTTACAGGCTTCGACGCCGCTTCGTTCTACCATCGACACCACCACGCTGGCACCCAGTTGATCGGCGCG
AGATTTAATCGCCGCGACAATTTGCGACGGCGCGTGCAGGGCCAGACTGGAGGTGGCAACGCCAATCAGC
AACGACTGTTTGCCCGCCAGTTGTTGTGCCACGCGGTTGGGAATGTAATTCAGCTCCGCCATCGCCGCTT
CCACTTTTTCCCGCGTTTTCGCAGAAACGTGGCTGGCCTGGTTCACCACGCGGGAAACGGTCTGATAAGA
GACACCGGCATACTCTGCGACATCGTATAACGTTACTGGTTTCACATTCACCACCCTGAATTGACTCTCT
TCCGGGCGCTATCATGCCATACCGCGAAAGGTTTTGCGCCATTCGATGGTGTCCGGGATCTCGACGCTCT
CCCTTATGCGACTCCTGCATTAGGAAGCAGCCCAGTAGTAGGTTGAGGCCGTTGAGCACCGCCGCCGCAA
GGAATGGTGCATGCAAGGAGATGGCGCCCAACAGTCCCCCGGCCACGGGGCCTGCCACCATACCCACGCC
GAAACAAGCGCTCATGAGCCCGAAGTGGCGAGCCCGATCTTCCCCATCGGTGATGTCGGCGATATAGGCG
CCAGCAACCGCACCTGTGGCGCCGGTGATGCCGGCCACGATGCGTCCGGCGTAGAGGATCGAGA
